Addgene plasmid #26478: pJC87.2-npy-6
Depositing lab: Phillip Newmark. Depositing organization: University of Illinois at Urbana-Champaign. Publication: Genome-wide analyses reveal a role for peptide hormones in planarian germline development. Collins JJ, Hou X, Romanova EV, Lambrus BG, Miller CM, Saberi A, Sweedler JV, Newmark PA. PLoS Biol. 2010 . 8(10):e1000509. 10.1371/journal.pbio.1000509 PubMed 20967238.
Backbone
  Vector backbone: pJC53.2
  Backbone size w/o insert (bp): 3240
  Vector type: T/A Cloning Vector for dsRNA generation and the generation of sense and anti-sense probes
Growth in bacteria
  Bacterial resistance: Ampicillin and Kanamycin, 100 & 50 μg/mL
  Growth temperature: 37°C
  Growth strain: DH5alpha
  Copy number: High Copy
Gene/Insert
  Gene/Insert name: npy-6
  Species: S. mediterranea (planarian)
  Insert size (bp): 264
  GenBank ID: BK007031
  Cloning method: Restriction Enzyme; 5′ cloning site Eam1105I (destroyed during cloning); 3′ cloning site Eam1105I (destroyed during cloning)
  Sequencing primers: 5′ SP6; 3′ T3
Terms and licenses: Academic/Nonprofit Terms; Industry Terms: Not Available to Industry
Depositor comments: dsRNA can be generated by in vitro transcription with T7 RNA polymerase and single stranded probes can be generated with SP6 or T3 RNA polymerases.
How to cite: pJC87.2-npy-6 was a gift from Phillip Newmark (Addgene plasmid # 26478 ; http://n2t.net/addgene:26478 ; RRID:Addgene_26478)
