[The description below was written by a language model from this plasmid's Addgene catalogue record.]
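Description:
pJC87.2-npy-6 is a small bacterial cloning plasmid built on the pJC53.2 backbone (about 3.2 kb without insert), a T/A cloning vector designed for making double-stranded RNA and strand-specific riboprobes by in vitro transcription. It is maintained at high copy in standard E. coli cloning strains and carries resistance to both ampicillin and kanamycin. The record does not name the origin of replication, and no feature table is provided, so the exact arrangement of elements around the cloning site is not documented beyond what the catalogue fields imply.

The insert is a 264 bp fragment of npy-6, a gene from the planarian Schmidtea mediterranea whose name, together with the associated study of peptide hormones in planarian germline development, suggests a neuropeptide Y-like prohormone. The fragment was introduced at Eam1105I sites, which generate the single-base overhangs used for T/A cloning of PCR products and were destroyed in the process. According to the depositor's comments, transcription with T7 RNA polymerase yields dsRNA, which implies that T7 promoters read into the insert from both sides so that both strands are produced. SP6 and T3 RNA polymerases each produce a single-stranded transcript, which indicates that these promoters lie on opposite flanks, consistent with their use as the 5′ and 3′ sequencing primer sites. The record does not state which of the two gives the sense strand and which the antisense strand.

The plasmid is therefore a template for two kinds of experiment: dsRNA synthesis for RNA interference knockdown of npy-6, and production of sense and antisense probes, typically used for in situ hybridization to map expression of the gene.
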