>Addgene plasmid #26478 | pJC87.2-npy-6 | depositor partial sequence | sequence record 12509 | Author sequence
TATAGAAGTGACCTTTATGGGTTTTCGCATTCTGCTCTCAAAATCATTCTGATCCTCATTTCCATTTCCT
CATTGATATTATCAACTTTCTCGTCGGACCCGGTTATAGATTTTGACCTTGAAAAGGATAAAGATCTAAT
GAAATACATGCAGGATTTGAATAATTATTTCCAGCTTTACGGAAGACCCAGATTTGGCAAAAGATCATTG
AATTCATTTCAAACAATCAGAGAATTTGTCCGAGATCGAAGACTTTGGGAATGA
