>Addgene plasmid #26478 | pJC87.2-npy-6 | addgene partial sequence | sequence record 32664 | 26478 with T3
CATTCCCAAGTCTTCGATCTCGGACAAATTCTCTGATTGTTTGAAATGAATTCAATGATCTTTTGCCAAA
TCTGGGTCTTCCGTAAAGCTGGAAATAATTATTCAAATCCTGCATGTATTTCATTAGATCTTTATCCTTT
TCAAGGTCAAAATCTATAACCGGGTCCGACGAGAAAGTTGATAATATCAATGAGGAAATGGAAATGAGGA
TCAGAATGATTTTGAGAGCAGAATGCGAAAACCCATAAAGGTCACTTCTATAGTGTCACCTAAATCTCCC
CTATAGTGAG
