>Addgene plasmid #26478 | pJC87.2-npy-6 | addgene partial sequence | sequence record 32665 | 26478 with SP6
TCAAATCATTCTGATCCTCATTTCCATTTCCTCATTGATATTATCAACTTTCTCGTCGGACCCGGTTATA
GATTTTGACCTTGAAAAGGATAAAGATCTAATGAAATACATGCAGGATTTGAATAATTATTTCCAGCTTT
ACGGAAGACCCAGATTTGGCAAAAGATCATTGAATTCATTTCAAACAATCAGAGAATTTGTCCGAGATCG
AAGACTTTGGTGAATGGAACTCAATCAGAAGGTCTCCCTTTAGTGAGGGTTAATTCTCCCTATAGTGAGT
CG
